>Addgene plasmid #48660 | DS-TDcasN- | depositor full sequence | sequence record 71734 | DS-TDcasN- sequence 6861 bps
ACCAGGCACGCCTAACCGTCAGTGAGATTGGATGAGTGAACGATATTGATCGAGAAGAGCCCTGCGCAGC
CGCTGCCGTGCCTGCAGGAAGCAACGGCCCGGAGGGTGGCGGGCAGGACGCCCGCCATAAACTGCCAGGC
ATCAAATTAAGCAGAAGGCCATCCTGACGGATGGCCTTTTTGCGTTTCTACAAACTCTGCTAGCTTCTAG
AGCACAGCTAACACCACGTCGTCCCTATCTGCTGCCCTAGGTCTATGAGTGGTTGCTGGATAACTTTACG
GGCATGCATAAGGCTCGTATGATATATTCAGGGAGACCACAACGGTTTCCCTCTACAAATAATTTTGTTT
AACTTTTACTAGAGGAGGAGGCAAAAATGAAGAAGGAGATCAAGGACTACTTCCTGGGCCTGGCCGTGGG
CACCGGCAGCGTGGGCTGGGCCGTGACCGACACCGACTACAAGCTGCTGAAGGCCAACCGCAAGGACCTG
TGGGGCATGCGCTGCTTCGAGACTGCTGAGACCGCCGAGGTGCGCCGGCTGCACCGCGGTGCTCGCCGGC
GCATCGAGCGCCGCAAGAAGCGCATCAAGCTGCTGCAGGAGCTGTTCAGCCAGGAGATCGCCAAGACCGA
CGAGGGCTTCTTCCAGCGCATGAAGGAGAGCCCCTTCTACGCCGAGGACAAGACCATCCTGCAGGAGAAC
ACCCTGTTCAACGACAAGGACTTCGCCGACAAGACCTACCACAAGGCCTACCCCACCATCAACCACCTGA
TCAAGGCCTGGATCGAGAACAAGGTGAAGCCCGACCCTCGCCTGCTGTACCTGGCCTGCCACAACATCAT
CAAGAAGCGCGGCCACTTCCTGTTCGAGGGCGACTTCGACAGCGAGAACCAGTTCGACACCAGCATCCAG
GCCCTGTTCGAGTACCTGCGCGAGGACATGGAGGTGGACATCGACGCCGACAGCCAGAAGGTGAAGGAGA
TCCTGAAGGACAGCAGCCTGAAGAACAGCGAGAAGCAGAGCCGCCTGAACAAGATCCTGGGCCTGAAGCC
CAGCGACAAGCAGAAGAAGGCCATCACCAACCTGATCAGCGGCAACAAGATCAACTTCGCCGACCTGTAC
GACAACCCCGACCTGAAGGACGCCGAGAAGAACAGCATCAGCTTCAGCAAGGACGACTTCGACGCCCTGA
GCGACGACCTGGCCAGCATCCTGGGCGACAGCTTCGAGCTGCTGCTGAAGGCCAAGGCCGTGTACAACTG
CAGCGTGCTGAGCAAGGTGATCGGCGACGAGCAGTACCTGAGCTTCGCCAAGGTGAAGATCTACGAGAAG
CACAAGACCGACCTTACCAAGCTGAAGAACGTGATCAAGAAGCACTTCCCCAAGGACTACAAGAAGGTGT
TCGGCTACAACAAGAACGAGAAGAACAACAACAACTACAGCGGCTACGTGGGCGTGTGCAAGACCAAGAG
CAAGAAGCTGATCATCAACAACAGCGTGAACCAGGAGGACTTCTACAAGTTCCTGAAGACCATCCTGAGC
GCCAAGAGCGAGATCAAGGAGGTGAACGACATCCTGACCGAGATCGAGACCGGCACCTTCCTGCCCAAGC
AGATCAGCAAGAGCAACGCCGAGATCCCCTACCAGCTGCGCAAGATGGAGCTGGAGAAGATCCTGAGCAA
CGCCGAGAAGCACTTCAGCTTCCTGAAGCAGAAGGACGAGAAGGGCCTGAGCCACAGCGAGAAGATCATC
ATGCTGCTGACCTTCAAGATCCCCTACTACATCGGCCCCATCAACGACAACCACAAGAAGTTCTTCCCCG
ACCGCTGCTGGGTGGTGAAGAAGGAGAAGAGCCCCAGCGGCAAGACCACCCCCTGGAACTTCTTCGACCA
CATCGACAAGGAGAAGACCGCCGAGGCCTTCATCACCAGCCGCACCAACTTCTGCACATACCTGGTGGGC
GAGAGCGTGCTGCCCAAGAGCAGCCTGCTGTACAGCGAGTACACCGTGCTGAACGAGATCAACAACCTGC
AGATCATCATCGACGGCAAGAACATCTGCGACATCAAGCTGAAGCAGAAGATCTACGAGGACCTGTTCAA
GAAGTACAAGAAGATCACCCAGAAGCAGATCAGCACCTTCATCAAGCACGAGGGCATCTGCAACAAGACC
GACGAGGTGATCATCCTGGGCATCGACAAGGAGTGCACCAGCAGCCTGAAGAGCTACATCGAGCTGAAGA
ACATCTTCGGCAAGCAGGTGGACGAGATCAGCACCAAGAACATGCTGGAGGAGATCATCCGCTGGGCCAC
CATCTACGACGAGGGCGAGGGCAAGACCATCCTGAAGACCAAGATCAAGGCCGAGTACGGCAAGTACTGC
AGCGACGAGCAGATCAAGAAGATCCTGAACCTGAAGTTCAGCGGCTGGGGCCGCCTGAGCCGCAAGTTCC
TGGAGACCGTGACCAGCGAGATGCCCGGCTTCAGCGAGCCCGTGAACATCATCACCGCCATGCGCGAGAC
CCAGAACAACCTGATGGAGCTGCTGAGCAGCGAGTTCACCTTCACCGAGAACATCAAGAAGATCAACAGC
GGCTTCGAGGACGCCGAGAAGCAGTTCAGCTACGACGGCCTGGTGAAGCCCCTGTTCCTGAGCCCCAGCG
TGAAGAAGATGCTGTGGCAGACCCTGAAGCTGGTGAAGGAGATCAGCCACATCACCCAGGCTCCTCCTAA
GAAGATCTTCATCGAGATGGCCAAGGGCGCCGAGCTGGAGCCTGCTCGCACCAAGACCCGCCTGAAGATC
CTGCAGGACCTGTACAACAACTGCAAGAACGACGCCGACGCATTCAGCAGCGAGATCAAGGACCTGAGCG
GCAAGATCGAGAACGAGGACAACCTGCGCCTGCGCAGCGACAAGCTGTACCTGTACTACACCCAGCTGGG
CAAGTGCATGTACTGCGGCAAGCCCATCGAGATCGGCCACGTGTTCGACACCAGCAACTACGACATCGCT
GCTATCTACCCCCAGAGCAAGATCAAGGACGACAGCATCAGCAACCGCGTGCTGGTGTGCAGCAGCTGCG
CCAAGAACAAGGAGGACAAGTACCCTCTGAAGAGCGAGATCCAGAGCAAGCAGCGCGGCTTCTGGAACTT
CCTGCAGCGCAACAACTTCATCAGCCTGGAGAAGCTGAACCGCCTGACCCGCGCCACCCCCATCAGCGAC
GACGAGACCGCCAAGTTCATCGCCCGCCAGCTGGTGGAGACTCGCCAAGCTACCAAGGTGGCCGCCAAGG
TGCTGGAGAAGATGTTCCCCGAGACCAAGATCGTGTACAGCAAGGCCGAGACCGTGAGCATGTTCCGCAA
CAAGTTCGACATCGTGAAGTGCCGCGAGATCAACGACTTCCACCACGCCCACGACGCCTACCTGAACATC
GTGGTGGGCAACGTGTACAACACCAAGTTCACCAACAACCCCTGGAATTTCATTAAGGAGAAGCGCGACA
ACCCCAAGATCGCCGACACCTACAACTACTACAAGGTGTTCGACTACGACGTGAAGCGCAACAACATCAC
CGCCTGGGAGAAGGGCAAGACCATCATCACCGTGAAGGACATGCTGAAGCGCAACACCCCCATCTACACC
CGCCAGGCCGCCTGCAAGAAGGGCGAGCTGTTCAACCAGACCATCATGAAGAAGGGCCTGGGCCAGCACC
CCCTGAAGAAGGAGGGCCCCTTCAGCAACATCAGCAAGTACGGCGGCTACAACAAGGTGAGCGCCGCCTA
CTACACCCTGATCGAGTACGAGGAGAAGGGCAACAAGATCCGCAGCCTGGAGACCATCCCCCTGTACCTG
GTGAAGGACATCCAGAAGGACCAGGACGTGCTGAAGAGCTACCTGACCGACCTGCTGGGCAAGAAGGAGT
TCAAGATCCTGGTGCCCAAGATCAAGATCAACAGCCTGCTGAAGATCAACGGCTTCCCCTGCCACATCAC
CGGCAAGACCAACGACAGCTTCCTGCTGCGCCCCGCCGTGCAGTTCTGCTGCAGCAACAACGAGGTGCTG
TACTTCAAGAAGATCATCCGCTTCAGCGAGATCCGCAGCCAGCGCGAGAAGATCGGCAAGACCATCAGCC
CCTACGAGGACCTGAGCTTCCGCAGCTACATCAAGGAGAACCTGTGGAAGAAGACCAAGAACGACGAGAT
CGGCGAGAAGGAGTTCTACGACCTGCTGCAGAAGAAGAACCTGGAGATCTACGACATGCTGCTGACCAAG
CACAAGGACACCATCTACAAGAAGCGCCCCAACAGCGCCACCATCGACATCCTGGTGAAGGGCAAGGAGA
AGTTCAAGAGCCTGATCATCGAGAACCAGTTCGAGGTGATCCTGGAGATCCTGAAGCTGTTCAGCGCCAC
CCGCAACGTGAGCGACCTGCAGCACATCGGCGGCAGCAAGTACAGCGGCGTGGCCAAGATCGGCAACAAG
ATCAGCAGCCTGGACAACTGCATCCTGATCTACCAGAGCATCACCGGCATCTTCGAGAAGCGCATCGACC
TGCTGAAGGTGTAAGCTAAGCTTGGTGAGGGATAACCCGACCGTCCGCTGAATAAAAAACGCCCGGCGGC
AACCGAGCGTTCTGGGACCTTGACCATTCCTTTAAAAAGTATTATAATAACAGCATACACAATTTAAGAT
CCATCTTAAATTACACAACGAGTTCAAATAAGAATTCATCAAAATCGTCCCTTTTGGGACCGCTCATTGT
GGAGCATCAAGGCTTAACATGGTTAAGCCTTTTTTTTCATCCGCGGCACCGCATCTTGGGACAATGAAAA
CGTTAGTCATGGCGCGCCTTGACGGCTAGCTCAGTCCTAGGTACAGTGCTAGCTTAATTAGTCTACGAGG
TTTTAGAGCTATGCTGTTTTGAATGGTCCCAAAACCTGCAGACAAGCCCGGCCGGCCTAAGGCGATGCCC
CCTCGACCTCGATCAGGGAGGCGTTCAGGACGACTCACAAAGAAAGCCGGGCAATGCCCGGCTTTTTCCA
CGCCTCCTGGGCTGACTTCAGGTGCTACATTTGAAGAGATAAATTGCACTGAAATCTAGAGCGGTTCAGT
AGAAAAGATCAAAGGATCTTCTTGAGATCCTTTTTTTCTGCGCGTAATCTTTTGCCCTGTAAACGAAAAA
ACCACCTGGGGAGGTGGTTTGATCGAAGGTTAAGTCAGTTGGGGAACTGCTTAACCGTGGTAACTGGCTT
TCGCAGAGCACAGCAACCAAATCTGTCCTTCCAGTGTAGCCGGACTTTGGCGCACACTTCAAGAGCAACC
GCGTGTTTAGCTAAACAAATCCTCTGCGAACTCCCAGTTACCAATGGCTGCTGCCAGTGGCGTTTTACCG
TGCTTTTCCGGGTTGGACTCAAGTGAACAGTTACCGGATAAGGCGCAGCAGTCGGGCTGAACGGGGAGTT
CTTGCTTACAGCCCAGCTTGGAGCGAACGACCTACACCGAGCCGAGATACCAGTGTGTGAGCTATGAGAA
AGCGCCACACTTCCCGTAAGGGAGAAAGGCGGAACAGGTATCCGGTAAACGGCAGGGTCGGAACAGGAGA
GCGCAAGAGGGAGCGACCCGCCGGAAACGGTGGGGATCTTTAAGTCCTGTCGGGTTTCGCCCGTACTGTC
AGATTCATGGTTGAGCCTCACGGCTCCCACAGATGCACCGGAAAAGCGTCTGTTTATGTGAACTCTGGCA
GGAGGGCGGAGCCTATGGAAAAACGCCACCGGCGCGGCCCTGCTGTTTTGCCTCACATGTTAGTCCCCTG
CTTATCCACGGAATCTGTGGGTAACTTTGTATGTGTCCGCAGCGCCCGCCGCAGTCTCACGCCCGGAGCG
TAGCGACCGAGTGAGCTAGCTATTTGTTTATTTTTCTAAATACATTCAAATATGTATCCGCTCATGAGAC
AATAACCCTGATAAATGCTTCAATAATATTGAAAAAGGAAGAGTATGAGGGAAGCGGTGATCGCCGAAGT
ATCGACTCAACTATCAGAGGTAGTTGGCGTCATCGAGCGCCATCTCGAACCGACGTTGCTGGCCGTACAT
TTGTACGGCTCCGCAGTGGATGGCGGCCTGAAGCCACACAGTGATATTGATTTGCTGGTTACGGTGACCG
TAAGGCTTGATGAAACAACGCGGCGAGCTTTGATCAACGACCTTTTGGAAACTTCGGCTTCCCCTGGAGA
GAGCGAGATTCTCCGCGCTGTAGAAGTCACCATTGTTGTGCACGACGACATCATTCCGTGGCGTTATCCA
GCTAAGCGCGAACTGCAATTTGGAGAATGGCAGCGCAATGACATTCTTGCAGGTATCTTCGAGCCAGCCA
CGATCGACATTGATCTGGCTATCTTGCTGACAAAAGCAAGAGAACATAGCGTTGCCTTGGTAGGTCCAGC
GGCGGAGGAACTCTTTGATCCGGTTCCTGAACAGGATCTATTTGAGGCGCTAAATGAAACCTTAACGCTA
TGGAACTCGCCGCCCGACTGGGCTGGCGATGAGCGAAATGTAGTGCTTACGTTGTCCCGCATTTGGTACA
GCGCAGTAACCGGCAAAATCGCGCCGAAGGATGTCGCTGCCGACTGGGCAATGGAGCGCCTGCCGGCCCA
GTATCAGCCCGTCATACTTGAAGCTAGACAGGCTTATCTTGGACAAGAAGAAGATCGCTTGGCCTCGCGC
GCAGATCAGTTGGAAGAATTTGTCCACTACGTGAAAGGCGAGATCACCAAGGTAGTCGGCAAATAATGTC
TAACAATTCGTTCAAGCCGAGGGGCCGCAAGATCCGGCCACGATGACCCGGTCGTCGGTTCAGGGCAGGG
T
Features (pLannotate 1.2.2; 7 found; start..end, strand, type, name):
    153..180     +  terminator     rrnB T2 terminator: transcription terminator T2 from the E. coli rrnB gene
   4602..4634    -  terminator     lambda t0 terminator (fragment): minimal transcription terminator from phage lambda (Scholtissek and Grosse, 1987)
   4849..4873    +  promoter       J23119(SpeI) promoter (fragment): bacterial promoter (Registry of Standard Biological Parts BBa J23119) modified to end with an SpeI site
   4900..4935    +  repeat_region  DR: direct repeat for the Streptococcus pyogenes CRISPR/Cas system
   5117..5855    +  rep_origin     CloDF13 ori: Plasmids containing the CloDF13 (CDF) origin of replication can be propagated in E. coli cells that contain additional plasmids with compatible origins.
   5903..5994    +  promoter       AmpR promoter: bla
   5995..6786    +  CDS            SmR: aminoglycoside adenylyltransferase (Murphy, 1985); aadA; confers resistance to spectinomycin and streptomycin
