[The description below was written by a language model from this plasmid's Addgene catalogue record and pLannotate feature annotations shown in this document.]
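Description:
DS-TDcasN- is a 6,861 bp bacterial CRISPR expression plasmid built on a cloDF13-aadA backbone and designed to produce a nuclease-null Cas9 from Treponema denticola in E. coli. It replicates from the CloDF13 (CDF) origin, which is compatible with other common origin classes and so allows the plasmid to be maintained alongside additional plasmids in the same cell. Selection is by spectinomycin, through the aadA aminoglycoside adenylyltransferase gene, which the annotation places directly downstream of a bla (AmpR) promoter.

The main insert, about 4.2 kb, is the T. denticola Cas9 coding sequence under the constitutive proC promoter. It carries alanine substitutions recorded as D to A, DH to AA and N to A. These changes abolish DNA cleavage, so the protein is expected to act as an RNA-programmed DNA-binding protein rather than a nuclease. A second insert of about 120 bp supplies the cognate T. denticola tracrRNA from its own tracrRNA promoter. The automated feature table does not annotate the Cas9 open reading frame, proC or the tracrRNA. The unannotated stretch between an rrnB T2 terminator and a lambda t0 terminator fragment is large enough to hold the Cas9 cassette.

The table also reports a fragment of the J23119 promoter followed by a short element labelled as a Streptococcus pyogenes CRISPR direct repeat. The catalogue fields do not mention this element, so its identity and function here are uncertain. The stated purpose is bacterial expression of nuclease-null TD Cas9. The associated work concerns orthogonal Cas9 proteins for RNA-guided gene regulation and editing, which fits use of this plasmid for programmable transcriptional regulation with a separately supplied guide.
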