Addgene plasmid #48660: DS-TDcasN-
Purpose: Bacterial nuclease-null TD Cas9 expression
Depositing lab: George Church. Depositing organization: Harvard Medical School. Publication: Orthogonal Cas9 proteins for RNA-guided gene regulation and editing. Esvelt KM, Mali P, Braff JL, Moosburner M, Yaung SJ, Church GM. Nat Methods. 2013 Sep 29. doi: 10.1038/nmeth.2681. PubMed 24076762.
Backbone
  Vector backbone: cloDF13-aadA
  Total vector size (bp): 6861
  Vector type: CRISPR
Growth in bacteria
  Bacterial resistance: Spectinomycin, 50 μg/mL
  Growth temperature: 37°C
  Growth strain: DH5alpha
  Copy number: Unknown
Gene/Insert 1
  Gene/Insert name: Cas9, nuclease-null
  Species: T. denticola
  Insert size (bp): 4190
  Mutation: D to A, DH to AA, N to A
  Promoter: proC
  Cloning method: Unknown
  Sequencing primers: 5′ rrnB-T2-term; 3′ Unknown
Gene/Insert 2
  Gene/Insert name: TD tracrRNA
  Species: T. denticola
  Insert size (bp): 120
  Promoter: tracrRNA promoter
  Cloning method: Unknown
  Sequencing primers: 5′ Unknown; 3′ Unknown
Terms and licenses: Academic/Nonprofit Terms; Industry Terms: Not Available to Industry
How to cite: DS-TDcasN- was a gift from George Church (Addgene plasmid # 48660 ; http://n2t.net/addgene:48660 ; RRID:Addgene_48660)
