>Addgene plasmid #48660 | DS-TDcasN- | addgene partial sequence | sequence record 73247 | Spect-F 5'-cagcccgtcatacttgaagc-3'
GAAGAAGATCGCTTGGCCTCGCGCGCAGATCAGTTGGAAGAATTTGTCCACTACGTGAAAGGCGAGATCA
CCAAGGTAGTCGGCAAATAATGTCTAACAATTCGTTCAAGCCGAGGGGCCGCAAGATCCGGCCACGATGA
CCCGGTCGTCGGTTCAGGGCAGGGTACCAGGCACGCCTAACCGTCAGTGAGATTGGATGAGTGAACGATA
TTGATCGAGAAGAGCCCTGCGCAGCCGCTGCCGTGCCTGCAGGAAGCAACGGCCCGGAGGGTGGCGGGCA
GGACGCCCGCCATAAACTGCCAGGCATCAAATTAAGCAGAAGGCCATCCTGACGGATGGCCTTTTTGCGT
TTCTACAAACTCTGCTAGCTTCTAGAGCACAGCTAACACCACGTCGTCCCTATCTGCTGCCCTAGGTCTA
TGAGTGGTTGCTGGATAACTTTACGGGCATGCATAA
