>Addgene plasmid #48660 | DS-TDcasN- | addgene partial sequence | sequence record 82496 | Spect-F 5'-cagcccgtcatacttgaagc-3'
AGATCGCTTGGCCTCGCGCGCAGATCAGTTGGAAGAATTTGTCCACTACGTGAAAGGCGAGATCACCAAG
GTAGTCGGCAAATAATGTCTAACAATTCGTTCAAGCCGAGGGGCCGCAAGATCCGGCCACGATGACCCGG
TCGTCGGTTCAGGGCAGGGTACCAGGCACGCCTAACCGTCAGTGAGATTGGATGAGTGAACGATATTGAT
CGAGAAGAGCCCTGCGCAGCCGCTGCCGTGCCTGCAGGAAGCAACGGCCCGGAGGGTGGCGG
