>Addgene plasmid #48660 | DS-TDcasN- | addgene partial sequence | sequence record 82499 | TDCas9-F 5'-gcaagatcgagaacgaggac-3'
GCTGTACCTGTACTACACCCAGCTGGGCAAGTGCATGTACTGCGGCAAGCCCATCGAGATCGGCCACGTG
TTCGACACCAGCAACTACGACATCGCTGCTATCTACCCCCAGAGCAAGATCAAGGACGACAGCATCAGCA
ACCGCGTGCTGGTGTGCAGCAGCTGCGCCAAGAACAAGGAGGACAAGTACCCTCTGAAGAGCGAGATCCA
GAGCAAGCAGCGCGGCTTCTGGAACTTCCTGCAGCGCAACAACTTCATCAGCCTGGAGAAGCTGAACCGC
CTGACCCGCGCCACCCCCATCAGCGACGACGAGACCGCCAAGTTCATCGCCCGCCAGCTGGTGGAGACTC
GCCAAGCTACCAAGGTGGCCGCCAAGGTGCTGGAGAAGATGTTCCCCGAGACCAAGATCGTGTACAGCAA
GGCCGAGACCGTGAGCATGTTCCGCAACAAGTTCGACATCGTGAAGTGCCGCGAGATCAACGACTTCCAC
CACGCCCACGACGCCTACCTGAACATCGTGGTGGGCAACGTGTACAACACCAAGTTCACCAACAACCCCT
GGAATTTCATTAAGGAGAAGCGCGACAACCCCAAGATCGCCGACACCTACAACTACTACAAGGTGTTCGA
CTACGACGTGAAGCGCAACAACATCACCGCCTGGGAGAAGGGCAAGACCATCATCACCGTGAAGGACATG
CTGAAGCGCAACACCCCCATCTACACCCGCCAGGCCGCCTGCAAGAAGGGCGAGCTGTTCAACCAGACCA
TCATGAAGAAGGGCCTGGGCCAGCACCCCCTGAAGAAGGAGGGCCCCTTCAGCAACATCAGCAAGTACGG
CGGCTACAACAAGGTGAGCGCCGCCTACTA
