>Addgene plasmid #48660 | DS-TDcasN- | addgene partial sequence | sequence record 83006 | TDCas9-rev 5'-ggtctcagcagtctcgaagc-3'
GCCTTCAGCAGCTTGTAGTCGGTGTCGGTCACGGCCCAGCCCACGCTGCCGGTGCCCACGGCCAGGCCCA
GGAAGTAGTCCTTGATCTCCTTCTTCATTTTTGCCTCCTCCTCTAGTAAAAGTTAAACAAAATTATTTGT
AGAGGGAAACCGTTGTGGTCTCCCTGAATATATCATACGAGCCTTATGCATGCCCGTAAAGTTATCCAGC
AACCACTCATAGACCTAGGGCAGCAGATAGGGACGACGTGGTGTTAGCTGTGCTCTAGAAGCTAGCAGAG
TTTGTAGAAACGCAAAAAGGCCATCCGTCAGGATGGCCTTCTGCTTAATTTGATGCCTGGCAGTTTATGG
CGGGCGTCCTGCCCGCCACCCTCCGGGCCGTTGCTTCCTGCAGGCACGGCAGCGGCTGCGCAGGGCTCTT
CTCGATCAATATCGTTCACTCATCCAATCTCACTGACGGTTAGGCGTGCCTGGTACCCTGCCCTGAACCG
ACGACCGGGTCATCGTGGCCGGATCTTGCGGCCCCTCGGCTTGAACGAATTGTTAGACATTATTTGCCGA
CTACCTTGGTGATCTCGCCTTTCACGTAGTGGACAAATTCTTCCAACTGATCTGCGCGCGAGGCCAAGCG
ATCTTCTTCTTGTCCAAGATAAGCCTGTCTAGCTTCAAGTATGACGGGCTGATACTGGGCCGGCAGGCGC
TCCATTGCCCAGTCGGCAGCGACATCCTTCGGCGCGATTTTGCCGGTTACTGCGCTGTACCAAATGCGGG
ACAACGTAAGCACTACATTTCGCTCATCGCCAGCCCAGTCGGGCGGCGAGTTCCATAG
